>Addgene plasmid #187920 | pcDNA3-PA-B/BRISBANE/60/2008 | addgene full sequence | sequence record 392592 | Addgene NGS Result
ACGTCGACGGATCGGGAGATCTCCCGATCCCCTATGGTGCACTCTCAGTACAATCTGCTCTGATGCCGCA
TAGTTAAGCCAGTATCTGCTCCCTGCTTGTGTGTTGGAGGTCGCTGAGTAGTGCGCGAGCAAAATTTAAG
CTACAACAAGGCAAGGCTTGACCGACAATTGCATGAAGAATCTGCTTAGGGTTAGGCGTTTTGCGCTGCT
TCGCGATGTACGGGCCAGATATACGCGTTGACATTGATTATTGACTAGTTATTAATAGTAATCAATTACG
GGGTCATTAGTTCATAGCCCATATATGGAGTTCCGCGTTACATAACTTACGGTAAATGGCCCGCCTGGCT
GACCGCCCAACGACCCCCGCCCATTGACGTCAATAATGACGTATGTTCCCATAGTAACGCCAATAGGGAC
TTTCCATTGACGTCAATGGGTGGAGTATTTACGGTAAACTGCCCACTTGGCAGTACATCAAGTGTATCAT
ATGCCAAGTACGCCCCCTATTGACGTCAATGACGGTAAATGGCCCGCCTGGCATTATGCCCAGTACATGA
CCTTATGGGACTTTCCTACTTGGCAGTACATCTACGTATTAGTCATCGCTATTACCATGGTGATGCGGTT
TTGGCAGTACATCAATGGGCGTGGATAGCGGTTTGACTCACGGGGATTTCCAAGTCTCCACCCCATTGAC
GTCAATGGGAGTTTGTTTTGGCACCAAAATCAACGGGACTTTCCAAAATGTCGTAACAACTCCGCCCCAT
TGACGCAAATGGGCGGTAGGCGTGTACGGTGGGAGGTCTATATAAGCAGAGCTCTCTGGCTAACTAGAGA
ACCCACTGCTTACTGGCTTATCGAAATTAATACGACTCACTATAGGGAGACCCAAGCTTGGTACCGAGCT
CGGATCCACTAGTAACGGCCGCCAGTGTGCTGGAATTCACCATGGATACTTTTATTACAAGAAACTTCCA
GACTACAATAATACAAAAGGCCAAAAACACAATGGCAGAATTTAGTGAAGATCCTGAATTGCAACCAGCA
ATGCTATTCAATATCTGCGTCCATCTAGAGGTTTGCTATGTAATAAGTGACATGAATTTTCTTGACGAAG
AAGGAAAAGCATATACAGCATTAGAAGGACAAGGGAAAGAACAAAACTTGAGACCACAATATGAAGTAAT
TGAGGGAATGCCAAGAACCATAGCATGGATGGTCCAGAGATCCTTAGCTCAAGAGCATGGAATAGAGACT
CCCAAGTATCTGGCTGATTTGTTTGATTATAAAACCAAAAGATTTATAGAAGTTGGAATAACAAAGGGAT
TGGCTGATGATTACTTTTGGAAAAAGAAAGAAAAGTTGGGAAATAGCATGGAACTGATGATATTCAGCTA
CAATCAAGACTACTCGTTAAGTAATGAATCCTCATTGGATGAGGAAGGGAAAGGGAGAGTGCTAAGCAGA
CTCACAGAACTTCAGGCTGAATTAAGTCTGAAAAATTTATGGCAAGTTCTCATAGGAGAAGAAGATGTTG
AAAAGGGAATTGATTTTAAACTTGGACAAACAATATCTAGACTAAGGGATATATCTGTTCCAGCTGGTTT
CTCCAATTTTGAAGGAATGAGGAGCTACATAGACAATATAGACCCAAAAGGAGCAATAGAGAGAAATCTA
GCAAGGATGTCTCCCTTAGTATCAGTCACACCTAAAAAGTTAACATGGGAGGACCTAAGACCAATAGGGC
CTCACATTTACGACCATGAGCTACCAGAAGTTCCATATAATGCCTTTCTTCTAATGTCTGATGAACTGGG
ATTGGCCAATATGACTGAGGGAAAGTCCAAAAAACCGAAGACATTAGCCAAAGAATGTCTAGAAAAGTAC
TCAACACTACGGGATCAAACTGACCCAATATTAATAATGAAAAGCGAAAAAGCTAACGAAAATTTCCTAT
GGAAGCTTTGGAGAGACTGTGTAAATACAATAAGTAATGAGGAAACGAGTAACGAGTTACAGAAAACCAA
TTATGCCAAATGGGCCACAGGGGATGGATTAACATACCAGAAAATAATGAAAGAAGTAGCAATAGATGAC
GAAACAATGTGCCAAGAAGAGCCTAAAATCCCTAACAAATGTAGAGTGGCTGCTTGGGTTCAAACAGAGA
TGAATCTATTGAGCACTCTGACAAGTAAAAGAGCTCTGGACCTACCAGAAATAGGGCCAGACATAGCACC
CGTGGAGCATGTAGGAAGTGAAAGAAGGAAATACTTTGTTAATGAAATCAACTACTGTAAGGCCTCTACA
GTTATGATGAAGTATGTGCTTTTTCACACTTCATTGTTGAATGAAAGCAATGCCAGCATGGGAAAATACA
AAGTAATACCAATAACCAATAGAGTAGTAAATGAAAAAGGAGAAAGTTTCGACATGCTTTACGGTCTGGC
GGTTAAAGGACAATCTCATCTGAGGGGAGATACTGATGTTGTAACAGTTGTAACTTTCGAATTTAGTAGT
ACAGATCCAAGAGTGGACTCAGGAAAGTGGCCAAAATATACTGTGTTTAGGATTGGCTCCCTATTTGTGA
GTGGGAGGGAAAAATCTGTGTACTTGTATTGCCGAGTGAATGGCACAAATAAGATCCAAATGAAATGGGG
AATGGAAGCTAGAAGATGTTTGCTTCAATCAATGCAACAAATGGAGGCAATTGTTGAACAGGAATCATCA
ATACAAGGATATGACATGACCAAAGCCTGTTTCAAGGGAGACAGAGTAAATAGCCCCAAAACTTTCAGTA
TTGGAACTCAAGAAGGAAAACTAGTAAAAGGATCCTTTGGAAAAGCACTAAGAGTAATATTTACTAAATG
CTTGATGCACTATGTATTTGGAAATGCCCAATTGGAGGGGTTTAGTGCCGAGTCTAGGAGACTTCTACTG
TTGATTCAAGCATTAAAGGACAGAAAGGGCCCTTGGGTGTTCGACTTAGAGGGAATGTATTCTGGAATAG
AAGAATGTATTAGCAACAACCCTTGGGTAATACAGAGTGTATACTGGTTCAATGAATGGTTGGGCTTTGA
GAAGGAGGGCAACAAGGTTCTCGAAAGTGTAGACGAGATTATGGACGAATAGGCCGCCGACTACAAAGAC
CATGACGGTGATTATAAAGATCATGACATCGACTACAAGGATGACGATGACAAGTAGGCCGCTCGAGCAT
GCATCTAGAGGGCCCTATTCTATAGTGTCACCTAAATGCTAGAGCTCGCTGATCAGCCTCGACTGTGCCT
TCTAGTTGCCAGCCATCTGTTGTTTGCCCCTCCCCCGTGCCTTCCTTGACCCTGGAAGGTGCCACTCCCA
CTGTCCTTTCCTAATAAAATGAGGAAATTGCATCGCATTGTCTGAGTAGGTGTCATTCTATTCTGGGGGG
TGGGGTGGGGCAGGACAGCAAGGGGGAGGATTGGGAAGACAATAGCAGGCATGCTGGGGATGCGGTGGGC
TCTATGGCTTCTGAGGCGGAAAGAACCAGCTGGGGCTCTAGGGGGTATCCCC
[124 nt withheld, positions 3553-3676]
C
[91 nt withheld, positions 3678-3768]
A
[49 nt withheld, positions 3770-3818]
CCTTTGACGTTGGAGTCCACGTTCTTT
[37 nt withheld, positions 3846-3882]
ACCCTATCTCGGTCTATTCTTTTGATTTATAAGGGATTTTGCCGATTTCGGCCTATTGGTTAAAAAATGA
GCTGATTTAACAAAAATTTAACGCGAATTAATTCTGTGGAATGTGTGTCAGTTAGGGTGTGGAAAGTCCC
CAGGCTCCCCAGCAGGCAGAAGTATGCAAAGCATGCATCTCAATTAGTCAGCAACCATAGTCCCGCCCCT
AACTCCGCCCATCCCGCCCCTAACTCCGCCCAGTTCCGCCCATTCTCCGCCCCATGGCTGACTAATTTTT
TTTATTTATGCAGAGGCCGAGGCCGCCTCTGCCTCTGAGCTATTCCAGAAGTAGTGAGGAGGCTTTTTTG
GAGGCCTAGGCTTTTGCAAAAAGCTCCCGGGAGCTTGTATATCCATTTTCGGATCTGATCAAGAGACAGG
ATGAGGATCGTTTCGCATGATTGAACAAGATGGATTGCACGCAGGTTCTCCGGCCGCTTGGGTGGAGAGG
CTATTCGGCTATGACTGGGCACAACAGACAATCGGCTGCTCTGATGCCGCCGTGTTCCGGCTGTCAGCGC
AGGGGCGCCCGGTTCTTTTTGTCAAGACCGACCTGTCCGGTGCCCTGAATGAACTGCAGGACGAGGCAGC
GCGGCTATCGTGGCTGGCCACGACGGGCGTTCCTTGCGCAGCTGTGCTCGACGTTGTCACTGAAGCGGGA
AGGGACTGGCTGCTATTGGGCGAAGTGCCGGGGCAGGATCTCCTGTCATCTCACCTTGCTCCTGCCGAGA
AAGTATCCATCATGGCTGATGCAATGCGGCGGCTGCATACGCTTGATCCGGCTACCTGCCCATTCGACCA
CCAAGCGAAACATCGCATCGAGCGAGCACGTACTCGGATGGAAGCCGGTCTTGTCGATCAGGATGATCTG
GACGAAGAGCATCAGGGGCTCGCGCCAGCCGAACTGTTCGCCAGGCTCAAGGCGCGCATGCCCGACGGCG
AGGATCTCGTCGTGACCCATGGCGATGCCTGCTTGCCGAATATCATGGTGGAAAATGGCCGCTTTTCTGG
ATTCATCGACTGTGGCCGGCTGGGTGTGGCGGACCGCTATCAGGACATAGCGTTGGCTACCCGTGATATT
GCTGAAGAGCTTGGCGGCGAATGGGCTGACCGCTTCCTCGTGCTTTACGGTATCGCCGCTCCCGATTCGC
AGCGCATCGCCTTCTATCGCCTTCTTGACGAGTTCTTCTGAGCGGGACTCTGGGGTTCGAAATGACCGAC
CAAGCGACGCCCAACCTGCCATCACGAGATTTCGATTCCACCGCCGCCTTCTATGAAAGGTTGGGCTTCG
GAATCGTTTTCCGGGACGCCGGCTGGATGATCCTCCAGCGCGGGGATCTCATGCTGGAGTTCTTCGCCCA
CCCCAACTTGTTTATTGCAGCTTATAATGGTTACAAATAAAGCAATAGCATCACAAATTTCACAAATAAA
GCATTTTTTTCACTGCATTCTAGTTGTGGTTTGTCCAAACTCATCAATGTATCTTATCATGTCTGTATAC
CGTCGACCTCTAGCTAGAGCTTGGCGTAATCATGGTCATAGCTGTTTCCTGTGTGAAATTGTTATCCGCT
CACAATTCCACACAACATACGAGCCGGAAGCATAAAGTGTAAAGCCTGGGGTGCCTAATGAGTGAGCTAA
CTCACATTAATTGCGTTGCGCTCACTGCCCGCTTTCCAGTCGGGAAACCTGTCGTGCCAGCTGCATTAAT
GAATCGGCCAACGCGCGGGGAGAGGCGGTTTGCGTATTGGGCGCTCTTCCGCTTCCTCGCTCACTGACTC
GCTGCGCTCGGTCGTTCGGCTGCGGCGAGCGGTATCAGCTCACTCAAAGGCGGTAATACGGTTATCCACA
GAATCAGGGGATAACGCAGGAAAGAACATGTGAGCAAAAGGCCAGCAAAAGGCCAGGAACCGTAAAAAGG
CCGCGTTGCTGGCGTTTTTCCATAGGCTCCGCCCCCCTGACGAGCATCACAAAAATCGACGCTCAAGTCA
GAGGTGGCGAAACCCGACAGGACTATAAAGATACCAGGCGTTTCCCCCTGGAAGCTCCCTCGTGCGCTCT
CCTGTTCCGACCCTGCCGCTTACCGGATACCTGTCCGCCTTTCTCCCTTCGGGAAGCGTGGCGCTTTCTC
ATAGCTCACGCTGTAGGTATCTCAGTTCGGTGTAGGTCGTTCGCTCCAAGCTGGGCTGTGTGCACGAACC
CCCCGTTCAGCCCGACCGCTGCGCCTTATCCGGTAACTATCGTCTTGAGTCCAACCCGGTAAGACACGAC
TTATCGCCACTGGCAGCAGCCACTGGTAACAGGATTAGCAGAGCGAGGTATGTAGGCGGTGCTACAGAGT
TCTTGAAGTGGTGGCCTAACTACGGCTACACTAGAAGAACAGTATTTGGTATCTGCGCTCTGCTGAAGCC
AGTTACCTTCGGAAAAAGAGTTGGTAGCTCTTGATCCGGCAAACAAACCACCGCTGGTAGCGGTGGTTTT
TTTGTTTGCAAGCAGCAGATTACGCGCAGAAAAAAAGGATCTCAAGAAGATCCTTTGATCTTTTCTACGG
GGTCTGACGCTCAGTGGAACGAAAACTCACGTTAAGGGATTTTGGTCATGAGATTATCAAAAAGGATCTT
CACCTAGATCCTTTTAAATTAAAAATGAAGTTTTAAATCAATCTAAAGTATATATGAGTAAACTTGGTCT
GACAGTTACCAATGCTTAATCAGTGAGGCACCTATCTCAGCGATCTGTCTATTTCGTTCATCCATAGTTG
CCTGACTCCCCGTCGTGTAGATAACTACGATACGGGAGGGCTTACCATCTGGCCCCAGTGCTGCAATGAT
ACCGCGAGACCCACGCTCACCGGCTCCAGATTTATCAGCAATAAACCAGCCAGCCGGAAGGGCCGAGCGC
AGAAGTGGTCCTGCAACTTTATCCGCCTCCATCCAGTCTATTAATTGTTGCCGGGAAGCTAGAGTAAGTA
GTTCGCCAGTTAATAGTTTGCGCAACGTTGTTGCCATTGCTACAGGCATCGTGGTGTCACGCTCGTCGTT
TGGTATGGCTTCATTCAGCTCCGGTTCCCAACGATCAAGGCGAGTTACATGATCCCCCATGTTGTGCAAA
AAAGCGGTTAGCTCCTTCGGTCCTCCGATCGTTGTCAGAAGTAAGTTGGCCGCAGTGTTATCACTCATGG
TTATGGCAGCACTGCATAATTCTCTTACTGTCATGCCATCCGTAAGATGCTTTTCTGTGACTGGTGAGTA
CTCAACCAAGTCATTCTGAGAATAGTGTATGCGGCGACCGAGTTGCTCTTGCCCGGCGTCAATACGGGAT
AATACCGCGCCACATAGCAGAACTTTAAAAGTGCTCATCATTGGAAAACGTTCTTCGGGGCGAAAACTCT
CAAGGATCTTACCGCTGTTGAGATCCAGTTCGATGTAACCCACTCGTGCACCCAACTGATCTTCAGCATC
TTTTACTTTCACCAGCGTTTCTGGGTGAGCAAAAACAGGAAGGCAAAATGCCGCAAAAAAGGGAATAAGG
GCGACACGGAAATGTTGAATACTCATACTCTTCCTTTTTCAATATTATTGAAGCATTTATCAGGGTTATT
GTCTCATGAGCGGATACATATTTGAATGTATTTAGAAAAATAAACAAATAGGGGTTCCGCGCACATTTCC
CCGAAAAGTGCCACCTG
Features (pLannotate 1.2.2; 22 found; start..end, strand, type, name):
     33..85      -  misc_feature   bom (fragment): basis of mobility region from pBR322
    240..619     +  enhancer       CMV enhancer: human cytomegalovirus immediate early enhancer
    620..823     +  promoter       CMV promoter: human cytomegalovirus (CMV) immediate early promoter
    819..852     +  LTR            5' LTR (truncated) (fragment): truncated 5' long terminal repeat (LTR) from HIV-1
    868..886     +  promoter       T7 promoter: promoter for bacteriophage T7 RNA polymerase
    952..3129    +  CDS            PA: PA_INBP9 - Experimental evidence at protein level: Swiss-Prot protein existence level 1. Plays an essential role in viral RNA transcription and replication by forming the heterotrimeric polymerase complex together with PB1 and PB2 subunits. The complex transcribes viral mRNAs by using a unique mechanism called cap-snatching. It consists in the hijacking and cleavage of host capped pre-mRNAs. These short capped RNAs are then used as primers for viral mRNAs. The PB2 subunit is responsible for the binding of the 5' cap of cellular pre-mRNAs which are subsequently cleaved after 10-13 nucleotides b
   3139..3204    +  CDS            3xFLAG: three tandem FLAG® epitope tags, followed by an enterokinase cleavage site
   3239..3257    -  promoter       SP6 promoter: promoter for bacteriophage SP6 RNA polymerase
   3283..3507    +  polyA_signal   bGH poly(A) signal: bovine growth hormone polyadenylation signal
   3511..3532    +  promoter       SV40 promoter (fragment): SV40 enhancer and early promoter
   3553..3981    +  rep_origin     f1 ori (sequence partly withheld): f1 bacteriophage origin of replication; arrow indicates direction of (+) strand synthesis
   4034..4244    +  promoter       SV40 promoter: SV40 early promoter
   4319..5110    +  CDS            neo: KKA2_KLEPN - Also known as kan, nptII. Experimental evidence at protein level: Swiss-Prot protein existence level 1. Resistance to kanamycin, neomycin, paromomycin, ribostamycin, butirosin and gentamicin B. From Klebsiella pneumoniae.
   5134..5292    +  CDS            ble (fragment): BLE_KLEPN - Experimental evidence at protein level: Swiss-Prot protein existence level 1. Binding protein with a strong affinity to the bleomycin family of antibiotics. Binds to CL990; an antimitotic-antibiotic compound. From Klebsiella pneumoniae.
   5287..5408    +  polyA_signal   SV40 poly(A) signal: SV40 polyadenylation signal
   5481..5497    -  protein_bind   lac operator: The lac repressor binds to the lac operator to inhibit transcription in E. coli. This inhibition can be relieved by adding lactose or isopropyl-β-D-thiogalactopyranoside (IPTG). lac repressor encoded by lacI
   5505..5535    -  promoter       lac promoter: promoter for the E. coli lac operon
   5550..5571    -  protein_bind   CAP binding site: CAP binding activates transcription in the presence of cAMP. E. coli catabolite activator protein
   5584..5676    -  CDS            lacI (fragment): lac repressor; lacI; The lac repressor binds to the lac operator to inhibit transcription in E. coli. This inhibition can be relieved by adding lactose or isopropyl-β-D-thiogalactopyranoside (IPTG).
   5859..6447    -  rep_origin     ori: high-copy-number ColE1/pMB1/pBR322/pUC origin of replication
   6618..7478    -  CDS            AmpR: β-lactamase; bla; confers resistance to ampicillin, carbenicillin, and related antibiotics
   7479..7583    -  promoter       AmpR promoter: bla
