>Addgene plasmid #187920 | pcDNA3-PA-B/BRISBANE/60/2008 Sequencing Result | analyzer sequence | sequence record 373436
GACGGATCGGGAGATCTCCCGATCCCCTATGGTGCACTCTCAGTACAATCTGCTCTGATGCCGCATAGTT
AAGCCAGTATCTGCTCCCTGCTTGTGTGTTGGAGGTCGCTGAGTAGTGCGCGAGCAAAATTTAAGCTACA
ACAAGGCAAGGCTTGACCGACAATTGCATGAAGAATCTGCTTAGGGTTAGGCGTTTTGCGCTGCTTCGCG
ATGTACGGGCCAGATATACGCGTTGACATTGATTATTGACTAGTTATTAATAGTAATCAATTACGGGGTC
ATTAGTTCATAGCCCATATATGGAGTTCCGCGTTACATAACTTACGGTAAATGGCCCGCCTGGCTGACCG
CCCAACGACCCCCGCCCATTGACGTCAATAATGACGTATGTTCCCATAGTAACGCCAATAGGGACTTTCC
ATTGACGTCAATGGGTGGAGTATTTACGGTAAACTGCCCACTTGGCAGTACATCAAGTGTATCATATGCC
AAGTACGCCCCCTATTGACGTCAATGACGGTAAATGGCCCGCCTGGCATTATGCCCAGTACATGACCTTA
TGGGACTTTCCTACTTGGCAGTACATCTACGTATTAGTCATCGCTATTACCATGGTGATGCGGTTTTGGC
AGTACATCAATGGGCGTGGATAGCGGTTTGACTCACGGGGATTTCCAAGTCTCCACCCCATTGACGTCAA
TGGGAGTTTGTTTTGGCACCAAAATCAACGGGACTTTCCAAAATGTCGTAACAACTCCGCCCCATTGACG
CAAATGGGCGGTAGGCGTGTACGGTGGGAGGTCTATATAAGCAGAGCTCTCTGGCTAACTAGAGAACCCA
CTGCTTACTGGCTTATCGAAATTAATACGACTCACTATAGGGAGACCCAAGCTTGGTACCGAGCTCGGAT
CCACTAGTAACGGCCGCCAGTGTGCTGGAATTCACCATGGATACTTTTATTACAAGAAACTTCCAGACTA
CAATAATACAAAAGGCCAAAAACACAATGGCAGAATTTAGTGAAGATCCTGAATTGCAACCAGCAATGCT
ATTCAATATCTGCGTCCATCTAGAGGTTTGCTATGTAATAAGTGACATGAATTTTCTTGACGAAGAAGGA
AAAGCATATACAGCATTAGAAGGACAAGGGAAAGAACAAAACTTGAGACCACAATATGAAGTAATTGAGG
GAATGCCAAGAACCATAGCATGGATGGTCCAGAGATCCTTAGCTCAAGAGCATGGAATAGAGACTCCCAA
GTATCTGGCTGATTTGTTTGATTATAAAACCAAAAGATTTATAGAAGTTGGAATAACAAAGGGATTGGCT
GATGATTACTTTTGGAAAAAGAAAGAAAAGTTGGGAAATAGCATGGAACTGATGATATTCAGCTACAATC
AAGACTACTCGTTAAGTAATGAATCCTCATTGGATGAGGAAGGGAAAGGGAGAGTGCTAAGCAGACTCAC
AGAACTTCAGGCTGAATTAAGTCTGAAAAATTTATGGCAAGTTCTCATAGGAGAAGAAGATGTTGAAAAG
GGAATTGATTTTAAACTTGGACAAACAATATCTAGACTAAGGGATATATCTGTTCCAGCTGGTTTCTCCA
ATTTTGAAGGAATGAGGAGCTACATAGACAATATAGACCCAAAAGGAGCAATAGAGAGAAATCTAGCAAG
GATGTCTCCCTTAGTATCAGTCACACCTAAAAAGTTAACATGGGAGGACCTAAGACCAATAGGGCCTCAC
ATTTACGACCATGAGCTACCAGAAGTTCCATATAATGCCTTTCTTCTAATGTCTGATGAACTGGGATTGG
CCAATATGACTGAGGGAAAGTCCAAAAAACCGAAGACATTAGCCAAAGAATGTCTAGAAAAGTACTCAAC
ACTACGGGATCAAACTGACCCAATATTAATAATGAAAAGCGAAAAAGCTAACGAAAATTTCCTATGGAAG
CTTTGGAGAGACTGTGTAAATACAATAAGTAATGAGGAAACGAGTAACGAGTTACAGAAAACCAATTATG
CCAAATGGGCCACAGGGGATGGATTAACATACCAGAAAATAATGAAAGAAGTAGCAATAGATGACGAAAC
AATGTGCCAAGAAGAGCCTAAAATCCCTAACAAATGTAGAGTGGCTGCTTGGGTTCAAACAGAGATGAAT
CTATTGAGCACTCTGACAAGTAAAAGAGCTCTGGACCTACCAGAAATAGGGCCAGACATAGCACCCGTGG
AGCATGTAGGAAGTGAAAGAAGGAAATACTTTGTTAATGAAATCAACTACTGTAAGGCCTCTACAGTTAT
GATGAAGTATGTGCTTTTTCACACTTCATTGTTGAATGAAAGCAATGCCAGCATGGGAAAATACAAAGTA
ATACCAATAACCAATAGAGTAGTAAATGAAAAAGGAGAAAGTTTCGACATGCTTTACGGTCTGGCGGTTA
AAGGACAATCTCATCTGAGGGGAGATACTGATGTTGTAACAGTTGTAACTTTCGAATTTAGTAGTACAGA
TCCAAGAGTGGACTCAGGAAAGTGGCCAAAATATACTGTGTTTAGGATTGGCTCCCTATTTGTGAGTGGG
AGGGAAAAATCTGTGTACTTGTATTGCCGAGTGAATGGCACAAATAAGATCCAAATGAAATGGGGAATGG
AAGCTAGAAGATGTTTGCTTCAATCAATGCAACAAATGGAGGCAATTGTTGAACAGGAATCATCAATACA
AGGATATGACATGACCAAAGCCTGTTTCAAGGGAGACAGAGTAAATAGCCCCAAAACTTTCAGTATTGGA
ACTCAAGAAGGAAAACTAGTAAAAGGATCCTTTGGAAAAGCACTAAGAGTAATATTTACTAAATGCTTGA
TGCACTATGTATTTGGAAATGCCCAATTGGAGGGGTTTAGTGCCGAGTCTAGGAGACTTCTACTGTTGAT
TCAAGCATTAAAGGACAGAAAGGGCCCTTGGGTGTTCGACTTAGAGGGAATGTATTCTGGAATAGAAGAA
TGTATTAGCAACAACCCTTGGGTAATACAGAGTGTATACTGGTTCAATGAATGGTTGGGCTTTGAGAAGG
AGGGCAACAAGGTTCTCGAAAGTGTAGACGAGATTATGGACGATAAGCGGCCGCCGACTACAAAGACCAT
GACGGTGATTATAAAGATCATGACATCGACTACAAGGATGACGATGACAAGTAGGCCGCTCGAGCATGCA
TCTAGAGGGCCCTATTCTATAGTGTCACCTAAATGCTAGAGCTCGCTGATCAGCCTCGACTGTGCCTTCT
AGTTGCCAGCCATCTGTTGTTTGCCCCTCCCCCGTGCCTTCCTTGACCCTGGAAGGTGCCACTCCCACTG
TCCTTTCCTAATAAAATGAGGAAATTGCATCGCATTGTCTGAGTAGGTGTCATTCTATTCTGGGGGGTGG
GGTGGGGCAGGACAGCAAGGGGGAGGATTGGGAAGACAATAGCAGGCATGCTGGGGATGCGGTGGGCTCT
ATGGCTTCTGAGGCGGAAAGAACCAGCTGGGGCTCTAGGGGGTATCCCC
[124 nt withheld, positions 3550-3673]
C
[91 nt withheld, positions 3675-3765]
A
[49 nt withheld, positions 3767-3815]
CCTTTGACGTTGGAGTCCACGTTCTTT
[37 nt withheld, positions 3843-3879]
ACCCTATCTCGGTCTATTCTTTTGATTTATAAGGGATTTTGCCGATTTCGGCCTATTGGTTAAAAAATGA
GCTGATTTAACAAAAATTTAACGCGAATTAATTCTGTGGAATGTGTGTCAGTTAGGGTGTGGAAAGTCCC
CAGGCTCCCCAGCAGGCAGAAGTATGCAAAGCATGCATCTCAATTAGTCAGCAACCATAGTCCCGCCCCT
AACTCCGCCCATCCCGCCCCTAACTCCGCCCAGTTCCGCCCATTCTCCGCCCCATGGCTGACTAATTTTT
TTTATTTATGCAGAGGCCGAGGCCGCCTCTGCCTCTGAGCTATTCCAGAAGTAGTGAGGAGGCTTTTTTG
GAGGCCTAGGCTTTTGCAAAAAGCTCCCGGGAGCTTGTATATCCATTTTCGGATCTGATCAAGAGACAGG
ATGAGGATCGTTTCGCATGATTGAACAAGATGGATTGCACGCAGGTTCTCCGGCCGCTTGGGTGGAGAGG
CTATTCGGCTATGACTGGGCACAACAGACAATCGGCTGCTCTGATGCCGCCGTGTTCCGGCTGTCAGCGC
AGGGGCGCCCGGTTCTTTTTGTCAAGACCGACCTGTCCGGTGCCCTGAATGAACTGCAGGACGAGGCAGC
GCGGCTATCGTGGCTGGCCACGACGGGCGTTCCTTGCGCAGCTGTGCTCGACGTTGTCACTGAAGCGGGA
AGGGACTGGCTGCTATTGGGCGAAGTGCCGGGGCAGGATCTCCTGTCATCTCACCTTGCTCCTGCCGAGA
AAGTATCCATCATGGCTGATGCAATGCGGCGGCTGCATACGCTTGATCCGGCTACCTGCCCATTCGACCA
CCAAGCGAAACATCGCATCGAGCGAGCACGTACTCGGATGGAAGCCGGTCTTGTCGATCAGGATGATCTG
GACGAAGAGCATCAGGGGCTCGCGCCAGCCGAACTGTTCGCCAGGCTCAAGGCGCGCATGCCCGACGGCG
AGGATCTCGTCGTGACCCATGGCGATGCCTGCTTGCCGAATATCATGGTGGAAAATGGCCGCTTTTCTGG
ATTCATCGACTGTGGCCGGCTGGGTGTGGCGGACCGCTATCAGGACATAGCGTTGGCTACCCGTGATATT
GCTGAAGAGCTTGGCGGCGAATGGGCTGACCGCTTCCTCGTGCTTTACGGTATCGCCGCTCCCGATTCGC
AGCGCATCGCCTTCTATCGCCTTCTTGACGAGTTCTTCTGAGCGGGACTCTGGGGTTCGAAATGACCGAC
CAAGCGACGCCCAACCTGCCATCACGAGATTTCGATTCCACCGCCGCCTTCTATGAAAGGTTGGGCTTCG
GAATCGTTTTCCGGGACGCCGGCTGGATGATCCTCCAGCGCGGGGATCTCATGCTGGAGTTCTTCGCCCA
CCCCAACTTGTTTATTGCAGCTTATAATGGTTACAAATAAAGCAATAGCATCACAAATTTCACAAATAAA
GCATTTTTTTCACTGCATTCTAGTTGTGGTTTGTCCAAACTCATCAATGTATCTTATCATGTCTGTATAC
CGTCGACCTCTAGCTAGAGCTTGGCGTAATCATGGTCATAGCTGTTTCCTGTGTGAAATTGTTATCCGCT
CACAATTCCACACAACATACGAGCCGGAAGCATAAAGTGTAAAGCCTGGGGTGCCTAATGAGTGAGCTAA
CTCACATTAATTGCGTTGCGCTCACTGCCCGCTTTCCAGTCGGGAAACCTGTCGTGCCAGCTGCATTAAT
GAATCGGCCAACGCGCGGGGAGAGGCGGTTTGCGTATTGGGCGCTCTTCCGCTTCCTCGCTCACTGACTC
GCTGCGCTCGGTCGTTCGGCTGCGGCGAGCGGTATCAGCTCACTCAAAGGCGGTAATACGGTTATCCACA
GAATCAGGGGATAACGCAGGAAAGAACATGTGAGCAAAAGGCCAGCAAAAGGCCAGGAACCGTAAAAAGG
CCGCGTTGCTGGCGTTTTTCCATAGGCTCCGCCCCCCTGACGAGCATCACAAAAATCGACGCTCAAGTCA
GAGGTGGCGAAACCCGACAGGACTATAAAGATACCAGGCGTTTCCCCCTGGAAGCTCCCTCGTGCGCTCT
CCTGTTCCGACCCTGCCGCTTACCGGATACCTGTCCGCCTTTCTCCCTTCGGGAAGCGTGGCGCTTTCTC
ATAGCTCACGCTGTAGGTATCTCAGTTCGGTGTAGGTCGTTCGCTCCAAGCTGGGCTGTGTGCACGAACC
CCCCGTTCAGCCCGACCGCTGCGCCTTATCCGGTAACTATCGTCTTGAGTCCAACCCGGTAAGACACGAC
TTATCGCCACTGGCAGCAGCCACTGGTAACAGGATTAGCAGAGCGAGGTATGTAGGCGGTGCTACAGAGT
TCTTGAAGTGGTGGCCTAACTACGGCTACACTAGAAGAACAGTATTTGGTATCTGCGCTCTGCTGAAGCC
AGTTACCTTCGGAAAAAGAGTTGGTAGCTCTTGATCCGGCAAACAAACCACCGCTGGTAGCGGTGGTTTT
TTTGTTTGCAAGCAGCAGATTACGCGCAGAAAAAAAGGATCTCAAGAAGATCCTTTGATCTTTTCTACGG
GGTCTGACGCTCAGTGGAACGAAAACTCACGTTAAGGGATTTTGGTCATGAGATTATCAAAAAGGATCTT
CACCTAGATCCTTTTAAATTAAAAATGAAGTTTTAAATCAATCTAAAGTATATATGAGTAAACTTGGTCT
GACAGTTACCAATGCTTAATCAGTGAGGCACCTATCTCAGCGATCTGTCTATTTCGTTCATCCATAGTTG
CCTGACTCCCCGTCGTGTAGATAACTACGATACGGGAGGGCTTACCATCTGGCCCCAGTGCTGCAATGAT
ACCGCGAGACCCACGCTCACCGGCTCCAGATTTATCAGCAATAAACCAGCCAGCCGGAAGGGCCGAGCGC
AGAAGTGGTCCTGCAACTTTATCCGCCTCCATCCAGTCTATTAATTGTTGCCGGGAAGCTAGAGTAAGTA
GTTCGCCAGTTAATAGTTTGCGCAACGTTGTTGCCATTGCTACAGGCATCGTGGTGTCACGCTCGTCGTT
TGGTATGGCTTCATTCAGCTCCGGTTCCCAACGATCAAGGCGAGTTACATGATCCCCCATGTTGTGCAAA
AAAGCGGTTAGCTCCTTCGGTCCTCCGATCGTTGTCAGAAGTAAGTTGGCCGCAGTGTTATCACTCATGG
TTATGGCAGCACTGCATAATTCTCTTACTGTCATGCCATCCGTAAGATGCTTTTCTGTGACTGGTGAGTA
CTCAACCAAGTCATTCTGAGAATAGTGTATGCGGCGACCGAGTTGCTCTTGCCCGGCGTCAATACGGGAT
AATACCGCGCCACATAGCAGAACTTTAAAAGTGCTCATCATTGGAAAACGTTCTTCGGGGCGAAAACTCT
CAAGGATCTTACCGCTGTTGAGATCCAGTTCGATGTAACCCACTCGTGCACCCAACTGATCTTCAGCATC
TTTTACTTTCACCAGCGTTTCTGGGTGAGCAAAAACAGGAAGGCAAAATGCCGCAAAAAAGGGAATAAGG
GCGACACGGAAATGTTGAATACTCATACTCTTCCTTTTTCAATATTATTGAAGCATTTATCAGGGTTATT
GTCTCATGAGCGGATACATATTTGAATGTATTTAGAAAAATAAACAAATAGGGGTTCCGCGCACATTTCC
CCGAAAAGTGCCACCTGACGTC
Features (pLannotate 1.2.2; 22 found; start..end, strand, type, name):
     28..80      -  misc_feature   bom (fragment): basis of mobility region from pBR322
    235..614     +  enhancer       CMV enhancer: human cytomegalovirus immediate early enhancer
    615..818     +  promoter       CMV promoter: human cytomegalovirus (CMV) immediate early promoter
    814..847     +  LTR            5' LTR (truncated) (fragment): truncated 5' long terminal repeat (LTR) from HIV-1
    863..881     +  promoter       T7 promoter: promoter for bacteriophage T7 RNA polymerase
    947..3124    +  CDS            PA: PA_INBP9 - Experimental evidence at protein level: Swiss-Prot protein existence level 1. Plays an essential role in viral RNA transcription and replication by forming the heterotrimeric polymerase complex together with PB1 and PB2 subunits. The complex transcribes viral mRNAs by using a unique mechanism called cap-snatching. It consists in the hijacking and cleavage of host capped pre-mRNAs. These short capped RNAs are then used as primers for viral mRNAs. The PB2 subunit is responsible for the binding of the 5' cap of cellular pre-mRNAs which are subsequently cleaved after 10-13 nucleotides b
   3136..3201    +  CDS            3xFLAG: three tandem FLAG® epitope tags, followed by an enterokinase cleavage site
   3236..3254    -  promoter       SP6 promoter: promoter for bacteriophage SP6 RNA polymerase
   3280..3504    +  polyA_signal   bGH poly(A) signal: bovine growth hormone polyadenylation signal
   3508..3529    +  promoter       SV40 promoter (fragment): SV40 enhancer and early promoter
   3550..3978    +  rep_origin     f1 ori (sequence partly withheld): f1 bacteriophage origin of replication; arrow indicates direction of (+) strand synthesis
   4031..4241    +  promoter       SV40 promoter: SV40 early promoter
   4316..5107    +  CDS            neo: KKA2_KLEPN - Also known as kan, nptII. Experimental evidence at protein level: Swiss-Prot protein existence level 1. Resistance to kanamycin, neomycin, paromomycin, ribostamycin, butirosin and gentamicin B. From Klebsiella pneumoniae.
   5131..5289    +  CDS            ble (fragment): BLE_KLEPN - Experimental evidence at protein level: Swiss-Prot protein existence level 1. Binding protein with a strong affinity to the bleomycin family of antibiotics. Binds to CL990; an antimitotic-antibiotic compound. From Klebsiella pneumoniae.
   5284..5405    +  polyA_signal   SV40 poly(A) signal: SV40 polyadenylation signal
   5478..5494    -  protein_bind   lac operator: The lac repressor binds to the lac operator to inhibit transcription in E. coli. This inhibition can be relieved by adding lactose or isopropyl-β-D-thiogalactopyranoside (IPTG). lac repressor encoded by lacI
   5502..5532    -  promoter       lac promoter: promoter for the E. coli lac operon
   5547..5568    -  protein_bind   CAP binding site: CAP binding activates transcription in the presence of cAMP. E. coli catabolite activator protein
   5581..5673    -  CDS            lacI (fragment): lac repressor; lacI; The lac repressor binds to the lac operator to inhibit transcription in E. coli. This inhibition can be relieved by adding lactose or isopropyl-β-D-thiogalactopyranoside (IPTG).
   5856..6444    -  rep_origin     ori: high-copy-number ColE1/pMB1/pBR322/pUC origin of replication
   6615..7475    -  CDS            AmpR: β-lactamase; bla; confers resistance to ampicillin, carbenicillin, and related antibiotics
   7476..7580    -  promoter       AmpR promoter: bla
