[The description below was written by a language model from this plasmid's Addgene catalogue record and pLannotate feature annotations shown in this document.]
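Description:
pcDNA3-PA-B/BRISBANE/60/2008 is a mammalian expression plasmid built on the pcDNA3 backbone that carries the polymerase acidic (PA) subunit of influenza B/Brisbane/60/2008 virus. The roughly 2.2 kb PA coding sequence was inserted between EcoRI and NotI sites, both retained, and lies downstream of the human cytomegalovirus immediate-early enhancer and promoter, with the bovine growth hormone polyadenylation signal terminating the transcript. T7 and SP6 phage promoters flank the cloning region, as is usual for this backbone. In bacteria the plasmid is maintained through a high-copy ColE1/pUC-type origin and selected by β-lactamase-mediated ampicillin resistance. An f1 origin is also present. For mammalian cells, an SV40 early promoter drives the neomycin phosphotransferase gene, followed by an SV40 poly(A) signal, which allows G418 selection of stable transfectants.

The catalogue lists the insert as untagged, yet both sequenced records annotate a 3xFLAG coding segment a few bases downstream of the PA open reading frame. This probably reflects a FLAG-containing version of the backbone, but the record does not show whether a stop codon separates the tag from PA, so the tag status of the expressed protein should be checked against the sequence. The sequenced records are also slightly shorter (about 7.6 kb) than the stated total size of 7,685 bp.

PA assembles with PB1 and PB2 into the heterotrimeric viral RNA polymerase that transcribes and replicates the viral genome. According to the associated publication title, the plasmid belongs to work establishing an influenza B reporter assay, where it would presumably be co-transfected with the other polymerase components and a reporter RNA construct to reconstitute polymerase activity in cells.
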