Addgene plasmid #187920: pcDNA3-PA-B/BRISBANE/60/2008
Purpose: Expresses PA subunit of Influenza B/Brisbane/60/2008 virus polymerase in mammalian cells
Depositing lab: Arindam Mondal. Depositing organization: Indian Institute of Technology, Kharagpur. Publication: A Comprehensive Roadmap Towards the Generation of an Influenza B Reporter Assay Using a Single DNA Polymerase-Based Cloning of the Reporter RNA Construct. Kedia N, Banerjee S, Mondal A. Front Microbiol. 2022 May 25;13:868367. doi: 10.3389/fmicb.2022.868367. eCollection 2022. PubMed 35694292.
Backbone
  Vector backbone: pcDNA3
  Backbone size w/o insert (bp): 5504
  Total vector size (bp): 7685
  Vector type: Mammalian Expression
  Selectable markers: Neomycin (select with G418)
Growth in bacteria
  Bacterial resistance: Ampicillin, 100 μg/mL
  Growth temperature: 37°C
  Growth strain: DH5alpha
  Growth instructions: Streak an ampicillin agar plate from the frozen glycerol stock. Grow bacterial culture from a single colony grown on the plate.
  Copy number: High Copy
Gene/Insert
  Gene/Insert name: polymerase acidic protein (alt name: PA)
  Species: B/Brisbane/60/2008
  Insert size (bp): 2181
  Promoter: CMV Promoter
  Tag / fusion protein: UNTAGGED
  Cloning method: Restriction Enzyme; 5′ cloning site EcoR1 (not destroyed); 3′ cloning site Not1 (not destroyed)
  Sequencing primers: 5′ CMV Forward; 3′ BGH Reverse
Terms and licenses: Academic/Nonprofit Terms; Industry Terms: Not Available to Industry
How to cite: pcDNA3-PA-B/BRISBANE/60/2008 was a gift from Arindam Mondal (Addgene plasmid # 187920 ; http://n2t.net/addgene:187920 ; RRID:Addgene_187920)
